>Addgene plasmid #124348 | pAS1-rab-3P::his-24::mCherry | addgene full sequence | sequence record 241967 | Addgene NGS Result
ATTACGCCAGCTGGCGAAAGGGGGATGTGCTGCAAGGCGATTAAGTTGGGTAACGCCAGGGTTTTCCCAG
TCACGACGTTGTAAAACGACGGCCAGTGAGCGCGCGTAATACGACTCACTATAGGGCGAATTGGAGCTCC
ACCGCGGACTAGTGGATCCCCCGGGCTGCAGGCGAGTTTTGACTGGCTTTCAAAAACTGAGTGATTACTA
ATTATTTTTGAAAAAATTAACAGTTGTGATATGATATTTAGACATTTTTGCAATATATAATTTGTTTGAA
AAAAAAACATTTTTTAATGGTCTTCGAAGCTATAATAGTTTTTCGTAAAATTTTAAATAAAACAGCTGAC
AGATATCCACATTCAATAATTGAAAGTATGCAGTTCTCTTTTTTTTTGTCAAATAGAAAAAAAGTAACAG
ATGGTCAGATATAATCTAGGTTAATCTGACTCTGGTCATCGATGAACTCATTTTCATCATAATCATTCTT
CTTTCAAATGGTCTGTTCGGAATTCGAATATTCAATAAATGGATATCTTATTAGATGCTCCGGATTTATT
CCACCAAACTTCCAAGACGTAAGTTCAATTTAAACAAAATTACTATAGCTTGAAAAAATGAGAAAAAACG
AGCAGATAAAAAAATAACAGAAAAAATCCATAAAAATGACGAGGGTTCCGTGCGAAAATCGTCATTGTTT
TTGGCTTGCATCACACTTTTCCGCGAGTCAGCCACACTGTTTTATCGATTATTATTTTTCTGATTTCAGA
AACCGGAAACTTACAACTGAGATGCTTTCATTTTGATTTTTTTAAATTTAGTTTTGATTTCAGCGATTTG
TTTGAATATAATTATGCATGAGTTGGCTTTTGCATTTTTAGATAAATAAGTTCACATGCTCGGACAAATT
GTGTGGTTTAATCTGTGAAAGTTTTGAATCTTCTGTTTGAAAAAAAAAACATTTTTAATTTGTATATACG
AGTGAATTGGTTAGGCCCTGGTTACGTTTTCCAGCGAATTCATTCAAATTTCTTATTTTTTCTATTTTTT
CAATTAAATAATTTAGTTCTCTATCACATGTGTATGATCAAAATTTCATTCCTAATCGTAAGCAAATTTA
GGCTCATCCGTAGTATAATTTTGTTATGAAGGGCTTCACAGTAAAAGCTCAAACTCCAACATTTAGCAAC
TAGCAACCAACAAAAAACCAAAGAAATGTCAGTTTTGAAAAGTCGTTATTTCTTTGTCTTCTCACAATTC
ACACATCATCTTCTCGTTTTCCTCCGTTTTTTTGTCGTGCTTCCTTCTTTTCTTTACACATTTTTCTAAC
CTTTTTTTAAGTCTATCCTCTCCTAATCCTTTGTACTCTCTAATCAGTTTTGCTGGTTGTGCTGCACAAT
TTTTATCAGATTTATGCGCGAAACAAAAGCCTCTCGCGGAGAGCTCCGCCAAATCCGGTCTTCTTTTTTC
CTTGCCTATCGGATTTCACAAACATTCAGTTTGTCACTTGACGATGTGTTGGAGGCATTACTACTAGGAA
GTGTTATTCATATTTTTTATTCGTTTCTTTTTGGTGACTAAACGAAATATTCCGAACGTTTTCCTGATTT
CAGGCGGCGGAAACGAAGAAGACCACGAATAATCAACAGGCTGCCATTGCATCCGCCAGAAGTCGAGTGA
GTTCTTTGAAAATCTTTATTAGAGTTATTTGTGACAATTTGCCACTTTTTTTTTAATGTTTAATGAATCT
GTAACGAAATTAATACCAAGGGTGTCCAACAGAACTATCTGAGCGGTTATTTAATTTTTAGATAGTATAT
TTCTTCCGATCGTAACATACATATTTTCAAGCATAGTACTGTGATTTAAGTTACAGTTTTCCAATCAGTC
TTGATTTTAATAAAAACTTTTCAACTGCAAAAATGCCTCTGAAGTATTTTTCTATATTTTTATAGTTGAA
TAATTTTTTGATTGGCACAAAGACCGCCGAGATATGAGCCGTTAAAGTAAAGCTGCATGGATTCAATATG
GTTTGTATTTGATTGGAGTCACTTACATGGAAATATTTGTATTTAAATCTCATATTTTAAAACAAGACAA
ACACCAAATTAAATTTTTATTAATCTGAACATTTTTCAATCGATTTGGTAAACAAATTATTAGATGTTTC
CCTCAAAAATTGTAACAATTCCTAAATTGTGGCACTTATAATAACATCGTCCTGAATTCTCAAAAAAAAC
CGAATGCTAAGAGAGATTTCGTTTAACTGGGACCTGTAACTGAATTTTCAAATATTGGCAGTTTTTGATA
AACTGGGAGGGAAATCAAAAACCAAAACTACAGTACCCCTCGTGTTATAATAAATTGTCATTCACTCCTT
TTTTGTTCCCAACATTTGCTCCCATCTCCTGACGAGAAAGAACAATTTTATGAGCACGGGAACCCGTGGG
CGTCCATCCGTTCCTCCTGTGCAATTTCAGCCCCCTTCCTCTACATTCTCTGTGTTCCCGTTTTTATCGT
TTTATGGGTATCGGGAACGGACAGATCGCTTCCATTTGCTTCTATTCCGTCCTCACAAGACGTCCCACTA
ACTGATTTTCTTCTGATTTCTTTTCACTGAAAATGGGAAAGAAAGAAAAAGACGATGAATCGACGACTTC
TTCTCAGGAGAAGGTGAAGAAGAAGGATAAGGAGAAAGTTCATCTAAGGCTGAAAGATAAAGTAAAAAAA
CTTAGAAAATCTAAGTCGATTGCAGTATCTTCTCCAGCTGATTATATGACTTGTCAGTGTGAACCATGCA
AAAAAGTAGCTCTCGAGGTAATAATTTTTAAACTCAATACGTAGTTAAGTTTGAACTCCTTTTAATTTAC
TTATCATCTAATTTACCGTCACAATAGTACTTCCATTAGCAATTATTTTAAAATTACATGCATAGCTTCA
ATGTTCGTTTTTTTGCGTTCTCATATCGTATGTTGTCTGCCTCTCGAATACTGACTGTCCGACTAGAATG
TCCCGGTAGGATTACTGTACGGTCACTGGGAATAAACTGTTTCTGAAATCAATCTGAAATTCCGTAGATC
TTCTTGGTTCAATTTCTTATTCCTCAATCTTTGGACAACGTCACCTTCAGAGTCGTCGTTGAGTATCCCA
TCATTAACTAGTCAATCTTTCTCTCTTTTTCATTTCCCCCAACTTTTCTGCATATTTTTTGACGACGACG
ACCTCGACGGCAACGAGAATACATTTATCTATTTTTTAGTATAGCATATATACATTTTCTACTTTTCTCT
AACCCATTTCAGACGTATAGATTTTGGTTTTCGAATGCAACTTTGAGATTTTTCAAAGATCTTCAGATGG
GAGCAGTGGACTGTCTATTTGATATTCTTAAAATGTACTCTATAAAAGATGAAACTGTAATGACCAATTC
CCTACATAAATATTTTTAACTAATTGGTCGGATATTTGGGGATCAGAGAAGTACTTGTTTTTGCGATATT
AATAATGATATATTTTTCTAGTAAAAAAATGTTAAGCGATTTGTGAATAATTAAGTTGGCTTGAAAAAGA
TTTTTTGATAGCTATGTATTTTGTTAATTTAAATCAGATTTTAAAACTTTATTATTGACTATTTATATAT
ATTATATATTATATATTTTCATGGTTTAATCAAAATCTATTAAATTATTTCTAAGATCTCTAAATATCGA
ATTCTCTAAAAAGCTTCATCAACAAAAGCATTTCAATTATCTAACACAATGAGAATAATTCAAGAACTGA
AATAGAAAGAAATCTAGAAAAAAAAGAGAGTGAGGTGCCCTATTAAATCGGTGCTCTCCTCTCTAACAGA
AGCGCCTACACGCACCCAAGAGAGCTCTTTTTCTTTCTTTTTTCGGAGCACACATACACGCATACACTCC
TCAGAAGTGTATAGAGAAAATGGGAGAAGAAGCGAAAGAAGACGAAGAAGCGGTTGTGATGTATGCATCG
GGCGTTTCTATCCCTCTCCGTGAGCAACGAGCTAGTCAACCCATCGATCCATTTTTGTGAGCACACACAG
AGAGAGACTCAAACACACTCACAGCTTCACACTGAGCTCCAAGAGCTCTGTAGAGAGAAGCCAGAGTATG
CTTTCCTCGATTTTCCTAACGTCTTCTTCTTCTGCTTTTTTCTTTTTCCCAACGAGTTGTAGTCCACTAA
CTTCAATTTTTCCTCCAGAGAAAGAGTTTTAGAGAGACAGCTGATAAATACACTAGAGAAATAAAAAGAA
TGATAAAAATTTGCTATTTTAATCAGTTCCCTCTCGTTTCTCTAAGTTTTGTTGTTGGGTTGGGAAATTA
AAATTGGAAAATGGAAATAACGTTTTTTTCTGTCTAATCTTGAATTCTCCAGACATTTCTTATTTCCTTT
TTTGTTGCAAGTTTTTCTTCCTTCTCTAATTTTTAATCAAAGATATCTCGCTATGAACTTTGAATTTTTG
ATATTTTGATTCTATAAATACATAAAGTAATCTAAATGCTCTTTTAAAATAAATCTACAGTAGCCCTATT
TTCAGCCTAGGATGTCTGATTCCGCTGTTGTTGCCGCCGCTGTCGAGCCAAAGGTCCCAAAGGCTAAGGC
CGCCAAGGCCGCCAAGCCAGCCGCCAAGGCCGCCAAGCCAACCAAAGTTGCCAAGGCCAAGGCTCCAGTC
GCTCACCCACCATACATCAACATGATCAAGGAGGCCATCAAGCAGCTCAAGGACCGCAAAGGAGCTTCCA
AGCAGGCAATCCTCAAGTTCATCTCCCAAAACTACAAGCTCGGAGACAATGTCATCCAGATCAATGCTCA
TCTCCGTCAGGCTCTCAAGCGTGGTGTCACCAGCAAGGCCCTTGTTCAAGCCGCCGGATCCGGAGCCAAC
GGACGTTTCCGTGTGCCAGAGAAGGCCGCCGCCGCCAAGAAGCCAGCAGCAGCCAAGAAGCCAGCAGCAG
CCAAGAAACCAGCAGCCGCCAAGAAAGCCACTGGAGAGAAGAAGGCAAAGAAGCCAGCCGCTGCCAAGCC
AAAGAAGGCCGCCACCGGAGATAAGAAGGTCAAGAAGGCCAAGAGCCCAAAGAAGGTTGCCAAGCCAGCT
GCCAAGAAGGTCGCCAAGTCTCCAGCCAAGAAGGCCGCTCCAAAGAAGATCGCCAAGCCAGCTGCCAAGA
AGGCCGCCAAGCCAGCCGCCAAGGCCGCATGCATGGTCTCAAAGGGTGAAGAAGATAACATGGCAATTAT
TAAAGAGTTTATGCGTTTCAAGGTGCATATGGAGGGATCTGTCAATGGGCATGAGTTTGAAATTGAAGGT
GAAGGAGAAGGCCGACCATATGAGGGAACACAAACCGCAAAACTAAAGGTAAGTTTAAACATATATATAC
TAACTAACCCTGATTATTTAAATTTTCAGGTAACTAAAGGCGGACCATTACCATTCGCCTGGGACATCCT
CTCTCCACAGTTCATGTATGGAAGTAAAGCTTATGTTAAACATCCGGCAGATATACCAGATTATTTGAAA
CTTTCATTCCCGGAGGGTTTTAAGTGGGAACGCGTAATGAATTTTGAAGACGGAGGAGTTGTTACAGTGA
CGCAAGACTCAAGGTAAGTTTAAACAGTTCGGTACTAACTAACCATACATATTTAAATTTTCAGCCTCCA
AGATGGAGAATTTATTTATAAAGTCAAACTTCGAGGAACGAATTTCCCCTCGGATGGACCTGTTATGCAG
AAGAAGACTATGGGATGGGAAGCTTCAAGTGAAAGAATGTACCCTGAAGACGGTGCTCTTAAGGGAGAGA
TTAAACAACGTCTTAAATTGAAAGATGGAGGACATTACGATGCTGAGGTAAGTTTAAACATGATTTTACT
AACTAACTAATCTGATTTAAATTTTCAGGTGAAGACAACTTACAAAGCCAAAAAACCAGTTCAGCTGCCA
GGAGCGTACAATGTTAATATTAAACTGGATATCACCTCCCACAACGAGGATTACACTATCGTTGAGCAAT
ATGAAAGAGCTGAAGGGCGGCACTCGACAGGTGGCATGGATGAATTGTATAAGAAGCTTTGGAATTCATC
TCGCGCCCGTGCCTCTGACTTCTAAGTCCAATTACTCTTCAACATCCCTACATGCTCTTTCTCCCTGTGC
TCCCACCCCCTATTTTTGTTATTATCAAAAAACTTCTCTTAATTTCTTTGTTTTTTAGCTTCTTTTAAGT
CACCTCTAACAATGAAATTGTGTAGATTCAAAAATAGAATTAATTCGTAATAAAAAGTCGAAAAAAATTG
TGCTCCCTCCCCCCATTAATAATAATTCTATCCCAAAATCTACACAATGTTCTGTGTACACTTCTTATGT
TTTTTACTTCTGATAAATTTTTTTGAAACATCATAGAAAAAACCGCACACAAAATACCTTATCATATGTT
ACGTTTCAGTTTATGACCGCAATTTTTATTTCTTCGCACGTCTGGGCCTCTCATGACGTCAAATCATGCT
CATCGTGAAAAAGTTTTGGAGTATTTTTGGAATTTTTCAATCAAGTGAAAGTTTATGAAATTAATTTTCC
TGCTTTTGCTTTTTGGGGTTTCCCCTATTGTTTGTCAAGATTTCGAGGACGGCGTTTTTCTTGCTAAAAT
CACAAGTATTGATGAGCACGATGCAAGAAAGATCGGAAGAAGGTTTGGGTTTGAGGCTCAGTGGAAGGTG
AGTAGAAGTTGATAATTTGAAAGTGGAGTAGTGTCTATGGGGTTTTTGCCTTAAATGACAGAATACATTC
CCAATATACCAAACATAACTGTTTGGGCCCGGTACCCAGCTTTTGTTCCCTTTAGTGAGGGTTAATTGCG
CGCTTGGCGTAATCATGGTCATAGCTGTTTCCTGTGTGAAATTGTTATCCGCTCACAATTCCACACAACA
TACGAGCCGGGAGCATAAAGTGTAAAGCCTGGGGTGCCTAATGAGTGAGCTAACTCACATTAATTGCGTT
GCGCTCACTGCCCGCTTTCCAGTCGGGAAACCTGTCGTGCCAGCTGCATTAATGAATCGGCCAACGCGCG
GGGAGAGGCGGTTTGCGTATTGGGCGCTCTTCCGCTTCCTCGCTCACTGACTCGCTGCGCTCGGTCGTTC
GGCTGCGGCGAGCGGTATCAGCTCACTCAAAGGCGGTAATACGGTTATCCACAGAATCAGGGGATAACGC
AGGAAAGAACATGTGAGCAAAAGGCCAGCAAAAGGCCAGGAACCGTAAAAAGGCCGCGTTGCTGGCGTTT
TTCCATAGGCTCCGCCCCCCTGACGAGCATCACAAAAATCGACGCTCAAGTCAGAGGTGGCGAAACCCGA
CAGGACTATAAAGATACCAGGCGTTTCCCCCTGGAAGCTCCCTCGTGCGCTCTCCTGTTCCGACCCTGCC
GCTTACCGGATACCTGTCCGCCTTTCTCCCTTCGGGAAGCGTGGCGCTTTCTCATAGCTCACGCTGTAGG
TATCTCAGTTCGGTGTAGGTCGTTCGCTCCAAGCTGGGCTGTGTGCACGAACCCCCCGTTCAGCCCGACC
GCTGCGCCTTATCCGGTAACTATCGTCTTGAGTCCAACCCGGTAAGACACGACTTATCGCCACTGGCAGC
AGCCACTGGTAACAGGATTAGCAGAGCGAGGTATGTAGGCGGTGCTACAGAGTTCTTGAAGTGGTGGCCT
AACTACGGCTACACTAGAAGAACAGTATTTGGTATCTGCGCTCTGCTGAAGCCAGTTACCTTCGGAAAAA
GAGTTGGTAGCTCTTGATCCGGCAAACAAACCACCGCTGGTAGCGGTGGTTTTTTTGTTTGCAAGCAGCA
GATTACGCGCAGAAAAAAAGGATCTCAAGAAGATCCTTTGATCTTTTCTACGGGGTCTGACGCTCAGTGG
AACGAAAACTCACGTTAAGGGATTTTGGTCATGAGATTATCAAAAAGGATCTTCACCTAGATCCTTTTAA
ATTAAAAATGAAGTTTTAAATCAATCTAAAGTATATATGAGTAAACTTGGTCTGACAGTTACCAATGCTT
AATCAGTGAGGCACCTATCTCAGCGATCTGCCTATTTCGTTCATCCATAGTTGCCTGACTCCCCGTCGTG
TAGATAACTACGATACGGGAGGGCTTACCATCTGGCCCCAGTGCTGCAATGATACCGCGAGACCCACGCT
CACCGGCTCCAGATTTATCAGCAATAAACCAGCCAGCCGGAAGGGCCGAGCGCAGAAGTGGTCCTGCAAC
TTTATCCGCCTCCATCCAGTCTATTAATTGTTGCCGGGAAGCTAGAGTAAGTAGTTCGCCAGTTAATAGT
TTGCGCAACGTTGTTGCCATTGCTACAGGCATCGTGGTGTCACGCTCGTCGTTTGGTATGGCTTCATTCA
GCTCCGGTTCCCAACGATCAAGGCGAGTTACATGATCCCCCATGTTGTGCAAAAAAGCGGTTAGCTCCTT
CGGTCCTCCGATCGTTGTCAGAAGTAAGTTGGCCGCAGTGTTATCACTCATGGTTATGGCAGCACTGCAT
AATTCTCTTACTGTCATGCCATCCGTAAGATGCTTTTCTGTGACTGGTGAGTACTCAACCAAGTCATTCT
GAGAATAGTGTATGCGGCGACCGAGTTGCTCTTGCCCGGCGTCAATACGGGATAATACCGCGCCACATAG
CAGAACTTTAAAAGTGCTCATCATTGGAAAACGTTCTTCGGGGCGAAAACTCTCAAGGATCTTACCGCTG
TTGAGATCCAGTTCGATGTAACCCACTCGTGCACCCAACTGATCTTCAGCATCTTTTACTTTCACCAGCG
TTTCTGGGTGAGCAAAAACAGGAAGGCAAAATGCCGCAAAAAAGGGAATAAGGGCGACACGGAAATGTTG
AATACTCATACTCTTCCTTTTTCAATATTATTGAAGCATTTATCAGGGTTATTGTCTCATGAGCGGATAC
ATATTTGAATGTATTTAGAAAAATAAACAAATAGGGGTTCCGCGCACATTTCCCCGAAAAGTGCCACCTA
AATTGTAAGCGTTAATATTTTGTTAAAATTCGCGTTAAATTTTTGTTAAATCAGCTCATTTTTTAACCAA
TAGGCCGAAATCGGCAAAATCCCTTATAAATCAAAAGAATAGACCGAGATAGGGT
[37 nt withheld, positions 9156-9192]
AAAGAACGTGGACTCCAACGTCAAAGG
[49 nt withheld, positions 9220-9268]
T
[91 nt withheld, positions 9270-9360]
G
[124 nt withheld, positions 9362-9485]
CCCATTCGCCATTCAGGCTGCGCAACTGTTGGGAAGGGCGATCGGTGCGGGCCTCTTCGCT
Features (pLannotate 1.2.2; 15 found; start..end, strand, type, name):
    107..125     +  promoter       T7 promoter: promoter for bacteriophage T7 RNA polymerase
    148..172     +  misc_feature   MCS (fragment): pBluescript multiple cloning site
   4562..5149    +  CDS            his-24 (fragment): H24_CAEEL - Also known as H1.1 Experimental evidence at protein level: Swiss-Prot protein existence level 1. Histones H1 are necessary for the condensation of nucleosome chains into higher-order structures. From Caenorhabditis elegans.
   5213..6073    +  CDS            mCherry: mCherry is a basic (constitutively fluorescent) red fluorescent protein published in 2004, derived from Discosoma sp.. It is reported to be a very rapidly-maturing monomer with low acid sensitivity.
   6565..6717    +  CDS            aex-5 (fragment): AEX5_CAEEL - Also known as kpc-3 From Caenorhabditis elegans.
   6839..6857    -  promoter       T3 promoter: promoter for bacteriophage T3 RNA polymerase
   6902..6918    -  protein_bind   lac operator: The lac repressor binds to the lac operator to inhibit transcription in E. coli. This inhibition can be relieved by adding lactose or isopropyl-β-D-thiogalactopyranoside (IPTG). lac repressor encoded by lacI
   6926..6956    -  promoter       lac promoter: promoter for the E. coli lac operon
   6971..6992    -  protein_bind   CAP binding site: CAP binding activates transcription in the presence of cAMP. E. coli catabolite activator protein
   7005..7097    -  CDS            lacI (fragment): lac repressor; lacI; The lac repressor binds to the lac operator to inhibit transcription in E. coli. This inhibition can be relieved by adding lactose or isopropyl-β-D-thiogalactopyranoside (IPTG).
   7280..7868    -  rep_origin     ori: high-copy-number ColE1/pMB1/pBR322/pUC origin of replication
   8039..8899    -  CDS            AmpR: β-lactamase; bla; confers resistance to ampicillin, carbenicillin, and related antibiotics
   8900..9004    -  promoter       AmpR promoter: bla
   9057..9485    -  rep_origin     f1 ori (sequence partly withheld): f1 bacteriophage origin of replication; arrow indicates direction of (+) strand synthesis
   9490..99      -  CDS            lacZα (fragment) (across the origin): LacZα fragment of β-galactosidase; lacZ fragment
