[The description below was written by a language model from this plasmid's Addgene catalogue record and pLannotate feature annotations shown in this document.]
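Description:
pAS1-rab-3P::his-24::mCherry is a C. elegans expression plasmid built by Gibson assembly in the pAS1 backbone, which from its annotated features is a pBluescript-type cloning vector. It carries a high-copy ColE1/pUC origin for propagation in E. coli, an f1 phage origin, and a β-lactamase gene with its own promoter for ampicillin selection. Remnants of the lacZα region, the lac promoter and operator, a fragment of the pBluescript multiple cloning site, and T7 and T3 phage promoters flank the insert. No worm selection or rescue marker is annotated.

The payload is a fusion of the C. elegans linker histone H1.1 gene his-24 to mCherry, a fast-maturing monomeric red fluorescent protein. According to the plasmid name and catalogue entry, the fusion is driven by the promoter of rab-3, a gene whose regulatory region is widely used for pan-neuronal expression in worms. The automated annotation does not label the promoter. However, a roughly 4.4 kb unannotated stretch lies between the cloning site remnant and his-24, which is where the rab-3 regulatory sequence would be expected. The mCherry annotation is longer than a typical intronless coding sequence, possibly reflecting worm-style synthetic introns, though the record does not say so. A short match to aex-5 downstream of mCherry probably reflects genomic sequence carried along with a 3' UTR region, but the record does not identify the 3' UTR.

Because the histone moiety tethers mCherry to chromatin, the red signal is confined to nuclei. The stated purpose is nuclear-localized pan-neuronal mCherry, a labelling pattern that marks each neuron as a compact, separable spot. Such markers are typically useful for identifying, segmenting and tracking neurons during imaging of the nervous system.
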