Addgene plasmid #124348: pAS1-rab-3P::his-24::mCherry
Purpose: Nuclear Localized Pan-Neuronal mCherry
Depositing lab: Andrew Leifer. Depositing organization: Princeton University.
Backbone
  Vector backbone: pAS1
  Backbone manufacturer: Anuj Sharma/Leifer Lab
  Vector type: Worm Expression
Growth in bacteria
  Bacterial resistance: Ampicillin, 100 μg/mL
  Growth temperature: 37°C
  Growth strain: DH5alpha
  Copy number: High Copy
Gene/Insert
  Gene/Insert name: rab-3, mCherry
  Species: C. elegans (nematode)
  Entrez Gene: rab-3 (a.k.a. CELE_C18A3.6)
  Cloning method: Gibson Cloning
Terms and licenses: Academic/Nonprofit Terms; Industry Terms: Not Available to Industry
How to cite: pAS1-rab-3P::his-24::mCherry was a gift from Andrew Leifer (Addgene plasmid # 124348 ; http://n2t.net/addgene:124348 ; RRID:Addgene_124348)
